Addgene plasmid #91607: pPN262
Purpose: Express sgRNA targeting human EPHX2
Depositing lab: Lindy Barrett. Depositing organization: Broad Institute. Publication: A Scaled Framework for CRISPR Editing of Human Pluripotent Stem Cells to Study Psychiatric Disease. Hazelbaker DZ, Beccard A, Bara AM, Dabkowski N, Messana A, Mazzucato P, Lam D, Manning D, Eggan K, Barrett LE. Stem Cell Reports. 2017 Oct 10;9(4):1315-1327. doi: 10.1016/j.stemcr.2017.09.006. PubMed 29020615.
Backbone
  Vector backbone: pUC19-U6 promoter
  Vector type: CRISPR
Growth in bacteria
  Bacterial resistance: Ampicillin, 100 μg/mL
  Growth temperature: 37°C
  Growth strain: DH5alpha
  Copy number: High Copy
Gene/Insert
  Gene/Insert name: EPHX2 (alt name: NM_001979.5)
  gRNA/shRNA sequence: TCTTCAGCTCACACATCAGC
  Species: H. sapiens (human)
  Insert size (bp): 21
  Entrez Gene: EPHX2 (a.k.a. ABHD20, CEH, SEH)
  Promoter: U6
  Cloning method: Restriction Enzyme; 5′ cloning site BbsI (destroyed during cloning); 3′ cloning site BbsI (destroyed during cloning)
  Sequencing primers: 5′ M13F (-21)
Terms and licenses: Academic/Nonprofit Terms; Industry Terms: Not Available to Industry
How to cite: pPN262 was a gift from Lindy Barrett (Addgene plasmid # 91607 ; http://n2t.net/addgene:91607 ; RRID:Addgene_91607)
