[The description below was written by a language model from this plasmid's Addgene catalogue record and pLannotate feature annotations shown in this document.]
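Description:
pPN262 is a small (about 3.0 kb) CRISPR guide-RNA expression plasmid built on a pUC19 backbone carrying a U6 promoter cassette. It is propagated in E. coli through the high-copy ColE1/pUC origin of replication and selected with ampicillin via the β-lactamase (AmpR) gene and its native promoter. The rest of the backbone consists of pUC19 remnants: lac promoter, operator and CAP binding site, a partial lacZα and multiple cloning site, and short annotated fragments of lacI, rop and bom. None of these contribute to the plasmid's function as a guide vector. No mammalian selection marker, reporter or Cas9 coding sequence is annotated, so the nuclease must be supplied from a separate source.

The payload is a single sgRNA transcription unit. The human U6 snRNA promoter, an RNA polymerase III promoter suited to producing short, uncapped transcripts in mammalian cells, sits directly upstream of a roughly 20-nucleotide spacer targeting human EPHX2 (soluble epoxide hydrolase, also known as SEH or CEH). The spacer is followed by the Streptococcus pyogenes Cas9 guide RNA scaffold. It was inserted between two BbsI sites that were destroyed during cloning, as is typical of type IIS oligo-cloning strategies. It corresponds to the unannotated gap between the promoter and scaffold in the feature table.

The plasmid is intended to be delivered into human cells alongside SpCas9 to direct cleavage at the EPHX2 locus. It comes from a study describing a scaled framework for CRISPR editing of human pluripotent stem cells to study genes related to psychiatric disease.
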