Features (pLannotate 1.2.2; 13 found; start..end, strand, type, name):
      1..241     +  promoter       U6 promoter: RNA polymerase III promoter for human U6 snRNA
    271..346     +  misc_RNA       gRNA scaffold: guide RNA scaffold for the Streptococcus pyogenes CRISPR/Cas9 system
    395..411     -  protein_bind   lac operator: The lac repressor binds to the lac operator to inhibit transcription in E. coli. This inhibition can be relieved by adding lactose or isopropyl-β-D-thiogalactopyranoside (IPTG). lac repressor encoded by lacI
    419..449     -  promoter       lac promoter: promoter for the E. coli lac operon
    464..485     -  protein_bind   CAP binding site: CAP binding activates transcription in the presence of cAMP. E. coli catabolite activator protein
    498..590     -  CDS            lacI (fragment): lac repressor; lacI; The lac repressor binds to the lac operator to inhibit transcription in E. coli. This inhibition can be relieved by adding lactose or isopropyl-β-D-thiogalactopyranoside (IPTG).
    773..1361    -  rep_origin     ori: high-copy-number ColE1/pMB1/pBR322/pUC origin of replication
   1532..2392    -  CDS            AmpR: β-lactamase; bla; confers resistance to ampicillin, carbenicillin, and related antibiotics
   2393..2497    -  promoter       AmpR promoter: bla
   2592..2627    +  CDS            rop (fragment): Rop protein, which maintains plasmids at low copy number; rop
   2729..2828    +  misc_feature   bom (fragment): basis of mobility region from pBR322
   2834..2991    -  CDS            lacZα (fragment): LacZα fragment of β-galactosidase; lacZ fragment
   2988..3014    +  misc_feature   MCS (fragment): pUC18/19 multiple cloning site
>Addgene plasmid #91607 | pPN262 | addgene full sequence | sequence record 180330 | Addgene NGS Result
GAGGGCCTATTTCCCATGATTCCTTCATATTTGCATATACGATACAAGGCTGTTAGAGAGATAATTGGAA
TTAATTTGACTGTAAACACAAAGATATTAGTACAAAATACGTGACGTAGAAAGTAATAATTTCTTGGGTA
GTTTGCAGTTTTAAAATTATGTTTTAAAATGGACTATCATATGCTTACCGTAACTTGAAAGTATTTCGAT
TTCTTGGCTTTATATATCTTGTGGAAAGGACGAAACACCGTCTTCAGCTCACACATCAGCGTTTTAGAGC
TAGAAATAGCAAGTTAAAATAAGGCTAGTCCGTTATCAACTTGAAAAAGTGGCACCGAGTCGGTGCTTTT
TTAAGCTTGGCGTAATCATGGTCATAGCTGTTTCCTGTGTGAAATTGTTATCCGCTCACAATTCCACACA
ACATACGAGCCGGAAGCATAAAGTGTAAAGCCTGGGGTGCCTAATGAGTGAGCTAACTCACATTAATTGC
GTTGCGCTCACTGCCCGCTTTCCAGTCGGGAAACCTGTCGTGCCAGCTGCATTAATGAATCGGCCAACGC
GCGGGGAGAGGCGGTTTGCGTATTGGGCGCTCTTCCGCTTCCTCGCTCACTGACTCGCTGCGCTCGGTCG
TTCGGCTGCGGCGAGCGGTATCAGCTCACTCAAAGGCGGTAATACGGTTATCCACAGAATCAGGGGATAA
CGCAGGAAAGAACATGTGAGCAAAAGGCCAGCAAAAGGCCAGGAACCGTAAAAAGGCCGCGTTGCTGGCG
TTTTTCCATAGGCTCCGCCCCCCTGACGAGCATCACAAAAATCGACGCTCAAGTCAGAGGTGGCGAAACC
CGACAGGACTATAAAGATACCAGGCGTTTCCCCCTGGAAGCTCCCTCGTGCGCTCTCCTGTTCCGACCCT
GCCGCTTACCGGATACCTGTCCGCCTTTCTCCCTTCGGGAAGCGTGGCGCTTTCTCATAGCTCACGCTGT
AGGTATCTCAGTTCGGTGTAGGTCGTTCGCTCCAAGCTGGGCTGTGTGCACGAACCCCCCGTTCAGCCCG
ACCGCTGCGCCTTATCCGGTAACTATCGTCTTGAGTCCAACCCGGTAAGACACGACTTATCGCCACTGGC
AGCAGCCACTGGTAACAGGATTAGCAGAGCGAGGTATGTAGGCGGTGCTACAGAGTTCTTGAAGTGGTGG
CCTAACTACGGCTACACTAGAAGAACAGTATTTGGTATCTGCGCTCTGCTGAAGCCAGTTACCTTCGGAA
AAAGAGTTGGTAGCTCTTGATCCGGCAAACAAACCACCGCTGGTAGCGGTGGTTTTTTTGTTTGCAAGCA
GCAGATTACGCGCAGAAAAAAAGGATCTCAAGAAGATCCTTTGATCTTTTCTACGGGGTCTGACGCTCAG
TGGAACGAAAACTCACGTTAAGGGATTTTGGTCATGAGATTATCAAAAAGGATCTTCACCTAGATCCTTT
TAAATTAAAAATGAAGTTTTAAATCAATCTAAAGTATATATGAGTAAACTTGGTCTGACAGTTACCAATG
CTTAATCAGTGAGGCACCTATCTCAGCGATCTGTCTATTTCGTTCATCCATAGTTGCCTGACTCCCCGTC
GTGTAGATAACTACGATACGGGAGGGCTTACCATCTGGCCCCAGTGCTGCAATGATACCGCGAGACCCAC
GCTCACCGGCTCCAGATTTATCAGCAATAAACCAGCCAGCCGGAAGGGCCGAGCGCAGAAGTGGTCCTGC
AACTTTATCCGCCTCCATCCAGTCTATTAATTGTTGCCGGGAAGCTAGAGTAAGTAGTTCGCCAGTTAAT
AGTTTGCGCAACGTTGTTGCCATTGCTACAGGCATCGTGGTGTCACGCTCGTCGTTTGGTATGGCTTCAT
TCAGCTCCGGTTCCCAACGATCAAGGCGAGTTACATGATCCCCCATGTTGTGCAAAAAAGCGGTTAGCTC
CTTCGGTCCTCCGATCGTTGTCAGAAGTAAGTTGGCCGCAGTGTTATCACTCATGGTTATGGCAGCACTG
CATAATTCTCTTACTGTCATGCCATCCGTAAGATGCTTTTCTGTGACTGGTGAGTACTCAACCAAGTCAT
TCTGAGAATAGTGTATGCGGCGACCGAGTTGCTCTTGCCCGGCGTCAATACGGGATAATACCGCGCCACA
TAGCAGAACTTTAAAAGTGCTCATCATTGGAAAACGTTCTTCGGGGCGAAAACTCTCAAGGATCTTACCG
CTGTTGAGATCCAGTTCGATGTAACCCACTCGTGCACCCAACTGATCTTCAGCATCTTTTACTTTCACCA
GCGTTTCTGGGTGAGCAAAAACAGGAAGGCAAAATGCCGCAAAAAAGGGAATAAGGGCGACACGGAAATG
TTGAATACTCATACTCTTCCTTTTTCAATATTATTGAAGCATTTATCAGGGTTATTGTCTCATGAGCGGA
TACATATTTGAATGTATTTAGAAAAATAAACAAATAGGGGTTCCGCGCACATTTCCCCGAAAAGTGCCAC
CTGACGTCTAAGAAACCATTATTATCATGACATTAACCTATAAAAATAGGCGTATCACGAGGCCCTTTCG
TCTCGCGCGTTTCGGTGATGACGGTGAAAACCTCTGACACATGCAGCTCCCGGAGACGGTCACAGCTTGT
CTGTAAGCGGATGCCGGGAGCAGACAAGCCCGTCAGGGCGCGTCAGCGGGTGTTGGCGGGTGTCGGGGCT
GGCTTAACTATGCGGCATCAGAGCAGATTGTACTGAGAGTGCACCATATGCGGTGTGAAATACCGCACAG
ATGCGTAAGGAGAAAATACCGCATCAGGCGCCATTCGCCATTCAGGCTGCGCAACTGTTGGGAAGGGCGA
TCGGTGCGGGCCTCTTCGCTATTACGCCAGCTGGCGAAAGGGGGATGTGCTGCAAGGCGATTAAGTTGGG
TAACGCCAGGGTTTTCCCAGTCACGACGTTGTAAAACGACGGCCAGTGAATTCGAGCTCGGTACCCGGGG
ATCCGTTAATTAA
